>Addgene plasmid #219118 | SFFV-ZMAT2-Brd 154 | addgene full sequence | sequence record 448932 | Addgene NGS Result
ATTTATGCAGAGGCCGAGGCCGCCTCGGCCTCTGAGCTATTCCAGAAGTAGTGAGGAGGCTTTTTTGGAG
GCCTAGGGACGTACCCAATTCGCCCTATAGTGAGTCGTATTACGCGCGCTCACTGGCCGTCGTTTTACAA
CGTCGTGACTGGGAAAACCCTGGCGTTACCCAACTTAATCGCCTTGCAGCACATCCCCCTTTCGCCAGCT
GGCGTAATAGCGAAGAGGCCCGCACCGATCGCCCTTCCCAACAGTTGCGCAGCCTGAATGGCGAATGGG
[124 nt withheld, positions 280-403]
C
[91 nt withheld, positions 405-495]
A
[49 nt withheld, positions 497-545]
CCTTTGACGTTGGAGTCCACGTTCTTT
[37 nt withheld, positions 573-609]
ACCCTATCTCGGTCTATTCTTTTGATTTATAAGGGATTTTGCCGATTTCGGCCTATTGGTTAAAAAATGA
GCTGATTTAACAAAAATTTAACGCGAATTTTAACAAAATATTAACGCTTACAATTTAGGTGGCACTTTTC
GGGGAAATGTGCGCGGAACCCCTATTTGTTTATTTTTCTAAATACATTCAAATATGTATCCGCTCATGAG
ACAATAACCCTGATAAATGCTTCAATAATATTGAAAAAGGAAGAGTATGAGTATTCAACATTTCCGTGTC
GCCCTTATTCCCTTTTTTGCGGCATTTTGCCTTCCTGTTTTTGCTCACCCAGAAACGCTGGTGAAAGTAA
AAGATGCTGAAGATCAGTTGGGTGCACGAGTGGGTTACATCGAACTGGATCTCAACAGCGGTAAGATCCT
TGAGAGTTTTCGCCCCGAAGAACGTTTTCCAATGATGAGCACTTTTAAAGTTCTGCTATGTGGCGCGGTA
TTATCCCGTATTGACGCCGGGCAAGAGCAACTCGGTCGCCGCATACACTATTCTCAGAATGACTTGGTTG
AGTACTCACCAGTCACAGAAAAGCATCTTACGGATGGCATGACAGTAAGAGAATTATGCAGTGCTGCCAT
AACCATGAGTGATAACACTGCGGCCAACTTACTTCTGACAACGATCGGAGGACCGAAGGAGCTAACCGCT
TTTTTGCACAACATGGGGGATCATGTAACTCGCCTTGATCGTTGGGAACCGGAGCTGAATGAAGCCATAC
CAAACGACGAGCGTGACACCACGATGCCTGTAGCAATGGCAACAACGTTGCGCAAACTATTAACTGGCGA
ACTACTTACTCTAGCTTCCCGGCAACAATTAATAGACTGGATGGAGGCGGATAAAGTTGCAGGACCACTT
CTGCGCTCGGCCCTTCCGGCTGGCTGGTTTATTGCTGATAAATCTGGAGCCGGTGAGCGTGGGTCTCGCG
GTATCATTGCAGCACTGGGGCCAGATGGTAAGCCCTCCCGTATCGTAGTTATCTACACGACGGGGAGTCA
GGCAACTATGGATGAACGAAATAGACAGATCGCTGAGATAGGTGCCTCACTGATTAAGCATTGGTAACTG
TCAGACCAAGTTTACTCATATATACTTTAGATTGATTTAAAACTTCATTTTTAATTTAAAAGGATCTAGG
TGAAGATCCTTTTTGATAATCTCATGACCAAAATCCCTTAACGTGAGTTTTCGTTCCACTGAGCGTCAGA
CCCCGTAGAAAAGATCAAAGGATCTTCTTGAGATCCTTTTTTTCTGCGCGTAATCTGCTGCTTGCAAACA
AAAAAACCACCGCTACCAGCGGTGGTTTGTTTGCCGGATCAAGAGCTACCAACTCTTTTTCCGAAGGTAA
CTGGCTTCAGCAGAGCGCAGATACCAAATACTGTTCTTCTAGTGTAGCCGTAGTTAGGCCACCACTTCAA
GAACTCTGTAGCACCGCCTACATACCTCGCTCTGCTAATCCTGTTACCAGTGGCTGCTGCCAGTGGCGAT
AAGTCGTGTCTTACCGGGTTGGACTCAAGACGATAGTTACCGGATAAGGCGCAGCGGTCGGGCTGAACGG
GGGGTTCGTGCACACAGCCCAGCTTGGAGCGAACGACCTACACCGAACTGAGATACCTACAGCGTGAGCT
ATGAGAAAGCGCCACGCTTCCCGAAGGGAGAAAGGCGGACAGGTATCCGGTAAGCGGCAGGGTCGGAACA
GGAGAGCGCACGAGGGAGCTTCCAGGGGGAAACGCCTGGTATCTTTATAGTCCTGTCGGGTTTCGCCACC
TCTGACTTGAGCGTCGATTTTTGTGATGCTCGTCAGGGGGGCGGAGCCTATGGAAAAACGCCAGCAACGC
GGCCTTTTTACGGTTCCTGGCCTTTTGCTGGCCTTTTGCTCACATGTTCTTTCCTGCGTTATCCCCTGAT
TCTGTGGATAACCGTATTACCGCCTTTGAGTGAGCTGATACCGCTCGCCGCAGCCGAACGACCGAGCGCA
GCGAGTCAGTGAGCGAGGAAGCGGAAGAGCGCCCAATACGCAAACCGCCTCTCCCCGCGCGTTGGCCGAT
TCATTAATGCAGCTGGCACGACAGGTTTCCCGACTGGAAAGCGGGCAGTGAGCGCAACGCAATTAATGTG
AGTTAGCTCACTCATTAGGCACCCCAGGCTTTACACTTTATGCTTCCGGCTCGTATGTTGTGTGGAATTG
TGAGCGGATAACAATTTCACACAGGAAACAGCTATGACCATGATTACGCCAAGCGCGCAATTAACCCTCA
CTAAAGGGAACAAAAGCTGGAGCTGCAAGCTTAATGTAGTCTTATGCAATACTCTTGTAGTCTTGCAACA
TGGTAACGATGAGTTAGCAACATGCCTTACAAGGAGAGAAAAAGCACCGTGCATGCCGATTGGTGGAAGT
AAGGTGGTACGATCGTGCCTTATTAGGAAGGCAACAGACGGGTCTGACATGGATTGGACGAACCACTGAA
TTGCCGCATTGCAGAGATATTGTATTTAAGTGCCTAGCTCGATACATAAACGGGTCTCTCTGGTTAGACC
AGATCTGAGCCTGGGAGCTCTCTGGCTAACTAGGGAACCCACTGCTTAAGCCTCAATAAAGCTTGCCTTG
AGTGCTTCAAGTAGTGTGTGCCCGTCTGTTGTGTGACTCTGGTAACTAGAGATCCCTCAGACCCTTTTAG
TCAGTGTGGAAAATCTCTAGCAGTGGCGCCCGAACAGGGACTTGAAAGCGAAAGGGAAACCAGAGGAGCT
CTCTCGACGCAGGACTCGGCTTGCTGAAGCGCGCACGGCAAGAGGCGAGGGGCGGCGACTGGTGAGTACG
CCAAAAATTTTGACTAGCGGAGGCTAGAAGGAGAGAGATGGGTGCGAGAGCGTCAGTATTAAGCGGGGGA
GAATTAGATCGCGATGGGAAAAAATTCGGTTAAGGCCAGGGGGAAAGAAAAAATATAAATTAAAACATAT
AGTATGGGCAAGCAGGGAGCTAGAACGATTCGCAGTTAATCCTGGCCTGTTAGAAACATCAGAAGGCTGT
AGACAAATACTGGGACAGCTACAACCATCCCTTCAGACAGGATCAGAAGAACTTAGATCATTATATAATA
CAGTAGCAACCCTCTATTGTGTGCATCAAAGGATAGAGATAAAAGACACCAAGGAAGCTTTAGACAAGAT
AGAGGAAGAGCAAAACAAAAGTAAGACCACCGCACAGCAAGCGGCCGCTGATCTTCAGACCTGGAGGAGG
AGATATGAGGGACAATTGGAGAAGTGAATTATATAAATATAAAGTAGTAAAAATTGAACCATTAGGAGTA
GCACCCACCAAGGCAAAGAGAAGAGTGGTGCAGAGAGAAAAAAGAGCAGTGGGAATAGGAGCTTTGTTCC
TTGGGTTCTTGGGAGCAGCAGGAAGCACTATGGGCGCAGCGTCAATGACGCTGACGGTACAGGCCAGACA
ATTATTGTCTGGTATAGTGCAGCAGCAGAACAATTTGCTGAGGGCTATTGAGGCGCAACAGCATCTGTTG
CAACTCACAGTCTGGGGCATCAAGCAGCTCCAGGCAAGAATCCTGGCTGTGGAAAGATACCTAAAGGATC
AACAGCTCCTGGGGATTTGGGGTTGCTCTGGAAAACTCATTTGCACCACTGCTGTGCCTTGGAATGCTAG
TTGGAGTAATAAATCTCTGGAACAGATTTGGAATCACACGACCTGGATGGAGTGGGACAGAGAAATTAAC
AATTACACAAGCTTAATACACTCCTTAATTGAAGAATCGCAAAACCAGCAAGAAAAGAATGAACAAGAAT
TATTGGAATTAGATAAATGGGCAAGTTTGTGGAATTGGTTTAACATAACAAATTGGCTGTGGTATATAAA
ATTATTCATAATGATAGTAGGAGGCTTGGTAGGTTTAAGAATAGTTTTTGCTGTACTTTCTATAGTGAAT
AGAGTTAGGCAGGGATATTCACCATTATCGTTTCAGACCCACCTCCCAACCCCGAGGGGACCCGACAGGC
CCGAAGGAATAGAAGAAGAAGGTGGAGAGAGAGACAGAGACAGATCCATTCGATTAGTGAACGGATCTCG
ACGGTATCGGTTAACTTTTAAAAGAAAAGGGGGGATTGGGGGGTACAGTGCAGGGGAAAGAATAGTAGAC
ATAATAGCAACAGACATACAAACTAAAGAATTACAAAAACAAATTACAAAAATTCAAAATTTTATCGATC
ACGAGACTAGCCTCGAGCTGGCTGCAGTAACGCCATTTTGCAAGGCATGGAAAAATACCAAACCAAGAAT
AGAGAAGTTCAGATCAAGGGCGGGTACATGAAAATAGCTAACGTTGGGCCAAACAGGATATCTGCGGTGA
GCAGTTTCGGCCCCGGCCCGGGGCCAAGAACAGATGGTCACCGCAGTTTCGGCCCCGGCCCGAGGCCAAG
AACAGATGGTCCCCAGATATGGCCCAACCCTCAGCAGTTTCTTAAGACCCATCAGATGTTTCCAGGCTCC
CCCAAGGACCTGAAATGACCCTGCGCCTTATTTGAATTAACCAATCAGCCTGCTTCTCGCTTCTGTTCGC
GCGCTTCTGCTTCCCGAGCTCTATAAAAGAGCTCACAACCCCTCACTCGGCGCGCCAGTCCTCCGACAGA
CTGAGTCGGCCGGTCGAATCAAGCTTATCGATACCGTCGACGGATCCGCTAGCCCGCGGTTCGAAATGGC
GTCGGGCAGCGGGACAAAAAACTTGGACTTTCGCCGAAAGTGGGACAAAGATGAATATGAGAAACTCGCC
GAGAAGAGGCTCACGGAAGAGAGAGAAAAGAAAGATGGAAAACCAGTGCAGCCTGTCAAGCGAGAGCTTT
TACGGCATAGGGACTACAAGGTGGACTTGGAATCCAAGCTTGGGAAGACAATTGTCATTACCAAGACAAC
CCCTCAATCTGAGATGGGAGGATATTACTGCAATGTCTGTGACTGTGTGGTGAAGGACTCCATCAACTTT
CTGGATCACATTAATGGAAAGAAACATCAGAGAAACCTGGGCATGTCTATGCGTGTGGAACGTTCCACCC
TGGATCAGGTGAAGAAACGTTTTGAGGTCAACAAGAAGAAGATGGAAGAGAAGCAGAAGGATTATGATTT
TGAGGAAAGGATGAAGGAGCTCAGAGAAGAGGAGGAAAAGGCCAAAGCGTACAAGAAAGAGAAACAGAAG
GAGAAGAAAAGGAGGGCTGAGGAGGACTTGACATTTGAGGAGGACGATGAGATGGCAGCTGTGATGGGCT
TCTCTGGCTTTGGTTCCACCAAGAAGAGTTACTGAACCGGTCGGATCCCCCGGGCTGCAGGAATTCGAGC
ATCTTACCGCCATTTATTCCCATATTTGTTCTGTTTTTCTTGATTTGGGTATACATTTAAATGTTAATAA
AACAAAATGGTGGGGCAATCATTTACATTTTTAGGGATATGTAATTACTAGTTCAGGTGTATTGCCACAA
GACAAACATGTTAAGAAACTTTCCCGTTATTTACGCTCTGTTCCTGTTAATCAACCTCTGGATTACAAAA
TTTGTGAAAGATTGACTGATATTCTTAACTATGTTGCTCCTTTTACGCTGTGTGGATATGCTGCTTTAAT
GCCTCTGTATCATGCTATTGCTTCCCGTACGGCTTTCGTTTTCTCCTCCTTGTATAAATCCTGGTTGCTG
TCTCTTTATGAGGAGTTGTGGCCCGTTGTCCGTCAACGTGGCGTGGTGTGCTCTGTGTTTGCTGACGCAA
CCCCCACTGGCTGGGGCATTGCCACCACCTGTCAACTCCTTTCTGGGACTTTCGCTTTCCCCCTCCCGAT
CGCCACGGCAGAACTCATCGCCGCCTGCCTTGCCCGCTGCTGGACAGGGGCTAGGTTGCTGGGCACTGAT
AATTCCGTGGTGTTGTCGGGGAAGCTGACGTCCTTTGCAATTCGATATCAAGCTGTACCTTCTAGATGTA
CAATTTGTCTAGCGCTTCTAGACCAATGACTTACAAGGCAGCTGTAGATCTTAGCCACTTTTTAAAAGAA
AAGGGGGGACTGGAAGGGCTAATTCACTCCCAACGAAGACAAGATCTGCTTTTTGCTTGTACTGGGTCTC
TCTGGTTAGACCAGATCTGAGCCTGGGAGCTCTCTGGCTAACTAGGGAACCCACTGCTTAAGCCTCAATA
AAGCTTGCCTTGAGTGCTTCAAGTAGTGTGTGCCCGTCTGTTGTGTGACTCTGGTAACTAGAGATCCCTC
AGACCCTTTTAGTCAGTGTGGAAAATCTCTAGCAGTAGTAGTTCATGTCATCTTATTATTCAGTATTTAT
AACTTGCAAAGAAATGAATATCAGAGAGTGAGAGGAACTTGTTTATTGCAGCTTATAATGGTTACAAATA
AAGCAATAGCATCACAAATTTCACAAATAAAGCATTTTTTTCACTGCATTCTAGTTGTGGTTTGTCCAAA
CTCATCAATGTATCTTATCATGTCTGGCTCTAGCTATCCCGCCCCTAACTCCGCCCATCCCGCCCCTAAC
TCCGCCCAGTTCCGCCCATTCTCCGCCCCATGGCTGACTAATTTTTTTT
Features (pLannotate 1.2.2; 28 found; start..end, strand, type, name):
     94..112     -  promoter       T7 promoter: promoter for bacteriophage T7 RNA polymerase
    120..275     +  CDS            lacZα (fragment): LacZα fragment of β-galactosidase; lacZ fragment
    280..708     +  rep_origin     f1 ori (sequence partly withheld): f1 bacteriophage origin of replication; arrow indicates direction of (+) strand synthesis
    761..865     +  promoter       AmpR promoter: bla
    866..1726    +  CDS            AmpR: β-lactamase; bla; confers resistance to ampicillin, carbenicillin, and related antibiotics
   1897..2485    +  rep_origin     ori: high-copy-number ColE1/pMB1/pBR322/pUC origin of replication
   2668..2760    +  CDS            lacI (fragment): lac repressor; lacI; The lac repressor binds to the lac operator to inhibit transcription in E. coli. This inhibition can be relieved by adding lactose or isopropyl-β-D-thiogalactopyranoside (IPTG).
   2773..2794    +  protein_bind   CAP binding site: CAP binding activates transcription in the presence of cAMP. E. coli catabolite activator protein
   2809..2839    +  promoter       lac promoter: promoter for the E. coli lac operon
   2847..2863    +  protein_bind   lac operator: The lac repressor binds to the lac operator to inhibit transcription in E. coli. This inhibition can be relieved by adding lactose or isopropyl-β-D-thiogalactopyranoside (IPTG). lac repressor encoded by lacI
   2908..2926    +  promoter       T3 promoter: promoter for bacteriophage T3 RNA polymerase
   2954..3180    +  promoter       RSV promoter: Rous sarcoma virus enhancer/promoter
   3181..3361    +  LTR            5' LTR (truncated): truncated 5' long terminal repeat (LTR) from HIV-1
   3408..3533    +  misc_feature   HIV-1 Ψ: packaging signal of human immunodeficiency virus type 1
   3517..3880    +  CDS            HIV-1 gag (fragment): gag protein from human immunodeficiency virus 1; gag
   4026..4259    +  misc_feature   RRE: The Rev response element (RRE) of HIV-1 allows for Rev-dependent mRNA export from the nucleus to the cytoplasm.
   4636..4736    +  CDS            Rev (fragment): human immunodeficiency virus 1 (HIV-1) Rev protein; rev; enhances nuclear export of unspliced and incompletely spliced viral mRNAs
   4755..4872    +  misc_feature   cPPT/CTS: central polypurine tract and central termination sequence of HIV-1
   4906..5307    +  promoter       SFFV promoter: spleen focus-forming virus long terminal repeat (LTR) promoter
   5317..5340    +  misc_feature   MCS (fragment): pBluescript multiple cloning site
   5365..5961    +  CDS            ZMAT2: ZMAT2_HUMAN - Experimental evidence at protein level: Swiss-Prot protein existence level 1. Involved in pre-mRNA splicing as a component of the spliceosome. From Homo sapiens (Human).
   5972..5997    +  misc_feature   MCS (fragment): pBluescript multiple cloning site
   6188..6591    +  misc_feature   WPRE: woodchuck hepatitis virus posttranscriptional regulatory element
   6649..6708    +  CDS            nef (fragment): NEF_HV1Z2 - Experimental evidence at protein level: Swiss-Prot protein existence level 1. Extracellular Nef protein targets CD4(+) T-lymphocytes for apoptosis by interacting with CXCR4 surface receptors. From Human immunodeficiency virus type 1 group M subtype D (isolate Z2/CDC-Z34) (HIV-1).
   6710..6943    +  LTR            3' LTR (ΔU3): self-inactivating 3' long terminal repeat (LTR) from HIV-1
   7015..7136    +  polyA_signal   SV40 poly(A) signal: SV40 polyadenylation signal
   7155..7176    +  rep_origin     SV40 ori (fragment): SV40 origin of replication
   7176..73      +  rep_origin     SV40 ori (across the origin): SV40 origin of replication
