[The description below was written by a language model from this plasmid's Addgene catalogue record and pLannotate feature annotations shown in this document.]
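Description:
SFFV-ZMAT2-Brd 154 is a lentiviral expression plasmid built on the SFFV-MCS backbone. It carries the human ZMAT2 coding sequence together with a construct-specific DNA barcode. The full sequence record is about 7.2 kb. In bacteria the plasmid replicates from a high-copy ColE1/pUC-type origin and is selected with ampicillin through the β-lactamase gene. An f1 origin, lac promoter/operator and lacZα remnants, and T7 and T3 promoters remain from a pBluescript-like cloning backbone. An SV40 poly(A) signal and SV40 origin sequence lie downstream of the 3' LTR.

The transfer cassette has a third-generation, self-inactivating layout. An RSV promoter replaces the U3 region of a truncated HIV-1 5' LTR to drive genomic RNA production in packaging cells. It is followed by the Ψ packaging signal with a gag fragment, the Rev response element for Rev-dependent nuclear export, and the cPPT/CTS. The ΔU3 3' LTR leaves the integrated provirus without LTR promoter activity. Expression in transduced cells therefore comes from the internal spleen focus-forming virus (SFFV) promoter, which drives the roughly 600 bp ZMAT2 open reading frame cloned between flanking multiple-cloning-site fragments. A WPRE downstream enhances transcript stability and expression.

According to the depositor, the barcode was inserted at an XbaI site after the WPRE, giving the order SFFV–TF–WPRE–barcode. The barcode itself is not annotated in the feature table. The feature annotation describes ZMAT2 as a spliceosome component, but here it is catalogued as a transcription factor. The plasmid is one member of a barcoded library for combinatorial transcription factor screening in immune cell reprogramming, where the barcode presumably allows the delivered factor to be identified.
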