Addgene plasmid #219118: SFFV-ZMAT2-Brd 154
Purpose: Transcription factor ZMAT2 with a specific barcode assigned.
Depositing lab: Filipe Pereira. Depositing organization: Center for Neuroscience and Cell Biology, University of Coimbra. Publication: A combinatorial transcription factor screening platform for immune cell reprogramming. Kurochkin I, Altman AR, Caiado I, Pertiga-Cabral D, Halitzki E, Minaeva M, Zimmermannova O, Henriques-Oliveira L, Klein D, Nair M, Oliveira D, Cajal LR, Knittel R, Feick C, Ringner M, Martin M, Cirovic B, Pires CF, Rosa FF, Sitnicka E, Theis FJ, Pereira CF. Cell Syst. 2026 Jan 21;17(1):101457. doi: 10.1016/j.cels.2025.101457. Epub 2026 Jan 14. PubMed 41539305.
Backbone
  Vector backbone: SFFV-MCS
  Backbone size w/o insert (bp): 6638
  Vector type: Lentiviral
Growth in bacteria
  Bacterial resistance: Ampicillin, 100 μg/mL
  Growth temperature: 37°C
  Growth strain: NEB Stable
  Copy number: High Copy
Gene/Insert
  Gene/Insert name: ZMAT2
  Species: H. sapiens (human)
  Insert size (bp): 600
  Entrez Gene: ZMAT2 (a.k.a. Ptg-12, Snu23)
  Promoter: The spleen focus-forming virus (SFFV) promoter
  Cloning method: Restriction Enzyme; 5′ cloning site Bsp119I (not destroyed); 3′ cloning site BstHI (not destroyed)
Terms and licenses: Academic/Nonprofit Terms; Industry Terms: Not Available to Industry
Depositor comments: Barcode sequence cloned into XbaI restriction site. Design of plasmid is as follows: SFFV-[TF sequence]-WPRE-[Barcode sequence].
How to cite: SFFV-ZMAT2-Brd 154 was a gift from Filipe Pereira (Addgene plasmid # 219118 ; http://n2t.net/addgene:219118 ; RRID:Addgene_219118)
