>Addgene plasmid #219118 | SFFV-ZMAT2-Brd 154 | depositor partial sequence | sequence record 427834 | TF ORF
ATGGCGTCGGGCAGCGGGACAAAAAACTTGGACTTTCGCCGAAAGTGGGACAAAGATGAATATGAGAAAC
TCGCCGAGAAGAGGCTCACGGAAGAGAGAGAAAAGAAAGATGGAAAACCAGTGCAGCCTGTCAAGCGAGA
GCTTTTACGGCATAGGGACTACAAGGTGGACTTGGAATCCAAGCTTGGGAAGACAATTGTCATTACCAAG
ACAACCCCTCAATCTGAGATGGGAGGATATTACTGCAATGTCTGTGACTGTGTGGTGAAGGACTCCATCA
ACTTTCTGGATCACATTAATGGAAAGAAACATCAGAGAAACCTGGGCATGTCTATGCGTGTGGAACGTTC
CACCCTGGATCAGGTGAAGAAACGTTTTGAGGTCAACAAGAAGAAGATGGAAGAGAAGCAGAAGGATTAT
GATTTTGAGGAAAGGATGAAGGAGCTCAGAGAAGAGGAGGAAAAGGCCAAAGCGTACAAGAAAGAGAAAC
AGAAGGAGAAGAAAAGGAGGGCTGAGGAGGACTTGACATTTGAGGAGGACGATGAGATGGCAGCTGTGAT
GGGCTTCTCTGGCTTTGGTTCCACCAAGAAGAGTTACTGA
