>Addgene plasmid #219118 | SFFV-ZMAT2-Brd 154 | depositor partial sequence | sequence record 427835 | Barcode sequence
TGTACAATTTGTCTAGCGCT
